Addgene plasmid #163365: HA-Clover-HIF-1alpha Wildtype
Purpose: Express HA- and Clover-tagged HIF-1alpha wildtype plasmid
Depositing lab: Violaine Sée. Depositing organization: University of Liverpool.
Backbone
  Vector backbone: HA-HIF1alpha-pcDNA3
  Backbone manufacturer: William Kaelin (Addgene plasmid # 18949)
  Backbone size w/o insert (bp): 7937
  Vector type: Mammalian Expression
  Selectable markers: Neomycin (select with G418)
Growth in bacteria
  Bacterial resistance: Ampicillin, 100 μg/mL
  Growth temperature: 37°C
  Growth strain: DH5alpha
  Copy number: High Copy
Gene/Insert
  Gene/Insert name: Hypoxia Inducible Factor 1 alpha
  Species: H. sapiens (human)
  Insert size (bp): 2481
  Mutation: Wildtype
  Entrez Gene: HIF1A (a.k.a. HIF-1-alpha, HIF-1A, HIF-1alpha, HIF1, HIF1-ALPHA, MOP1, PASD8, bHLHe78)
  Promoter: CMV Promoter
  Tag / fusion protein: HA- and Clover-tagged (N terminal on backbone)
  Cloning method: Ligation Independent Cloning
  Sequencing primers: 5′ AACGGGACTTTCCAAAATG; 3′ GAACAGAATGGAATGGAGC
Resource information
  A portion of this plasmid was derived from a plasmid made by: Clover-GFP gene from pcDNA3-Clover from Michael Lin (Addgene plasmid # 40259)
Terms and licenses: Academic/Nonprofit Terms; Industry Terms: Not Available to Industry
How to cite: HA-Clover-HIF-1alpha Wildtype was a gift from Violaine Sée (Addgene plasmid # 163365 ; http://n2t.net/addgene:163365 ; RRID:Addgene_163365)
