[The description below was written by a language model from this plasmid's Addgene catalogue record and pLannotate feature annotations shown in this document.]
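Description:
HA-Clover-HIF-1alpha Wildtype is a pcDNA3-based mammalian expression plasmid of about 8.7 kb that produces human hypoxia-inducible factor 1 alpha (HIF1A, wild-type sequence) fused at its N-terminus to an HA epitope and the green/yellow fluorescent protein Clover. It was built by ligation-independent cloning, inserting the Clover coding sequence from a pcDNA3-Clover plasmid into an existing HA-HIF1alpha-pcDNA3 construct. In bacteria it replicates from a high-copy ColE1/pUC-type origin and is selected with ampicillin through the β-lactamase gene. An f1 origin is also present. For stable selection in mammalian cells, an SV40 early promoter drives the neomycin phosphotransferase gene, terminated by the SV40 poly(A) signal, which confers G418 resistance.

The fusion is transcribed from the human CMV immediate-early enhancer and promoter and terminated by the bovine growth hormone polyadenylation signal. In the annotated sequence the Clover open reading frame lies directly upstream of the HIF1A coding region, separated by a short linker. The HA tag is not annotated as a separate feature, though the catalogue entry lists it as N-terminal. T7 and SP6 promoters flank the expression cassette, as is standard for pcDNA3. Several small fragment annotations (a truncated HIV-1 LTR, ble, lacI and lac promoter/operator elements) appear to be backbone remnants or partial matches rather than functional parts.

The stated purpose is simply to express tagged wild-type HIF-1alpha. The Clover fusion would allow the protein to be followed by fluorescence, and the HA epitope allows antibody-based detection or pull-down.
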