Features (pLannotate 1.2.2; 22 found; start..end, strand, type, name):
     30..82      -  misc_feature   bom (fragment): basis of mobility region from pBR322
    237..616     +  enhancer       CMV enhancer: human cytomegalovirus immediate early enhancer
    617..820     +  promoter       CMV promoter: human cytomegalovirus (CMV) immediate early promoter
    816..849     +  LTR            5' LTR (truncated) (fragment): truncated 5' long terminal repeat (LTR) from HIV-1
    865..883     +  promoter       T7 promoter: promoter for bacteriophage T7 RNA polymerase
    945..1661    +  CDS            Clover: Clover is a basic (constitutively fluorescent) green/yellow fluorescent protein published in 2012, derived from Aequorea victoria. It is reported to be a rapidly-maturing weak dimer with high acid sensitivity.
   1674..4151    +  CDS            HIF1A: HIF1A_HUMAN - Also known as BHLHE78, MOP1 From Homo sapiens (Human).
   4215..4233    -  promoter       SP6 promoter: promoter for bacteriophage SP6 RNA polymerase
   4259..4483    +  polyA_signal   bGH poly(A) signal: bovine growth hormone polyadenylation signal
   4487..4508    +  promoter       SV40 promoter (fragment): SV40 enhancer and early promoter
   4529..4957    +  rep_origin     f1 ori (sequence partly withheld): f1 bacteriophage origin of replication; arrow indicates direction of (+) strand synthesis
   4971..5300    +  promoter       SV40 promoter: SV40 enhancer and early promoter
   5367..6158    +  CDS            neo: KKA2_KLEPN - Also known as kan, nptII. Experimental evidence at protein level: Swiss-Prot protein existence level 1. Resistance to kanamycin, neomycin, paromomycin, ribostamycin, butirosin and gentamicin B. From Klebsiella pneumoniae.
   6182..6340    +  CDS            ble (fragment): BLE_KLEPN - Experimental evidence at protein level: Swiss-Prot protein existence level 1. Binding protein with a strong affinity to the bleomycin family of antibiotics. Binds to CL990; an antimitotic-antibiotic compound. From Klebsiella pneumoniae.
   6335..6456    +  polyA_signal   SV40 poly(A) signal: SV40 polyadenylation signal
   6529..6545    -  protein_bind   lac operator: The lac repressor binds to the lac operator to inhibit transcription in E. coli. This inhibition can be relieved by adding lactose or isopropyl-β-D-thiogalactopyranoside (IPTG). lac repressor encoded by lacI
   6553..6583    -  promoter       lac promoter: promoter for the E. coli lac operon
   6598..6619    -  protein_bind   CAP binding site: CAP binding activates transcription in the presence of cAMP. E. coli catabolite activator protein
   6632..6724    -  CDS            lacI (fragment): lac repressor; lacI; The lac repressor binds to the lac operator to inhibit transcription in E. coli. This inhibition can be relieved by adding lactose or isopropyl-β-D-thiogalactopyranoside (IPTG).
   6907..7495    -  rep_origin     ori: high-copy-number ColE1/pMB1/pBR322/pUC origin of replication
   7666..8526    -  CDS            AmpR: β-lactamase; bla; confers resistance to ampicillin, carbenicillin, and related antibiotics
   8527..8631    -  promoter       AmpR promoter: bla
>Addgene plasmid #163365 | HA-Clover-HIF-1alpha Wildtype | addgene full sequence | sequence record 322246 | Addgene NGS Result
TCGACGGATCGGGAGATCTCCCGATCCCCTATGGTGCACTCTCAGTACAATCTGCTCTGATGCCGCATAG
TTAAGCCAGTATCTGCTCCCTGCTTGTGTGTTGGAGGTCGCTGAGTAGTGCGCGAGCAAAATTTAAGCTA
CAACAAGGCAAGGCTTGACCGACAATTGCATGAAGAATCTGCTTAGGGTTAGGCGTTTTGCGCTGCTTCG
CGATGTACGGGCCAGATATACGCGTTGACATTGATTATTGACTAGTTATTAATAGTAATCAATTACGGGG
TCATTAGTTCATAGCCCATATATGGAGTTCCGCGTTACATAACTTACGGTAAATGGCCCGCCTGGCTGAC
CGCCCAACGACCCCCGCCCATTGACGTCAATAATGACGTATGTTCCCATAGTAACGCCAATAGGGACTTT
CCATTGACGTCAATGGGTGGAGTATTTACGGTAAACTGCCCACTTGGCAGTACATCAAGTGTATCATATG
CCAAGTACGCCCCCTATTGACGTCAATGACGGTAAATGGCCCGCCTGGCATTATGCCCAGTACATGACCT
TATGGGACTTTCCTACTTGGCAGTACATCTACGTATTAGTCATCGCTATTACCATGGTGATGCGGTTTTG
GCAGTACATCAATGGGCGTGGATAGCGGTTTGACTCACGGGGATTTCCAAGTCTCCACCCCATTGACGTC
AATGGGAGTTTGTTTTGGCACCAAAATCAACGGGACTTTCCAAAATGTCGTAACAACTCCGCCCCATTGA
CGCAAATGGGCGGTAGGCGTGTACGGTGGGAGGTCTATATAAGCAGAGCTCTCTGGCTAACTAGAGAACC
CACTGCTTACTGGCTTATCGAAATTAATACGACTCACTATAGGGAGACCCAAGCTTACCATGGCCTACCC
CTACGACGTGCCCGACTACGCCTCCCTCGGATCCATGGTGAGCAAGGGCGAGGAGCTGTTCACCGGGGTG
GTGCCCATCCTGGTCGAGCTGGACGGCGACGTAAACGGCCACAAGTTCAGCGTCCGCGGCGAGGGCGAGG
GCGATGCCACCAACGGCAAGCTGACCCTGAAGTTCATCTGCACCACCGGCAAGCTGCCCGTGCCCTGGCC
CACCCTCGTGACCACCTTCGGCTACGGCGTGGCCTGCTTCAGCCGCTACCCCGACCACATGAAGCAGCAC
GACTTCTTCAAGTCCGCCATGCCCGAAGGCTACGTCCAGGAGCGCACCATCTCTTTCAAGGACGACGGTA
CCTACAAGACCCGCGCCGAGGTGAAGTTCGAGGGCGACACCCTGGTGAACCGCATCGAGCTGAAGGGCAT
CGACTTCAAGGAGGACGGCAACATCCTGGGGCACAAGCTGGAGTACAACTTCAACAGCCACAACGTCTAT
ATCACGGCCGACAAGCAGAAGAACGGCATCAAGGCTAACTTCAAGATCCGCCACAACGTTGAGGACGGCA
GCGTGCAGCTCGCCGACCACTACCAGCAGAACACCCCCATCGGCGACGGCCCCGTGCTGCTGCCCGACAA
CCACTACCTGAGCCATCAGTCCGCCCTGAGCAAAGACCCCAACGAGAAGCGCGATCACATGGTCCTGCTG
GAGTTCGTGACCGCCGCCGGGATTACACATGGCATGGACGAGCTGTACAAGGGATCCGCCACCATGGAGG
GCGCCGGCGGCGCGAACGACAAGAAAAAGATAAGTTCTGAACGTCGAAAAGAAAAGTCTCGAGATGCAGC
CAGATCTCGGCGAAGTAAAGAATCTGAAGTTTTTTATGAGCTTGCTCATCAGTTGCCACTTCCACATAAT
GTGAGTTCGCATCTTGATAAGGCCTCTGTGATGAGGCTTACCATCAGCTATTTGCGTGTGAGGAAACTTC
TGGATGCTGGTGATTTGGATATTGAAGATGACATGAAAGCACAGATGAATTGCTTTTATTTGAAAGCCTT
GGATGGTTTTGTTATGGTTCTCACAGATGATGGTGACATGATTTACATTTCTGATAATGTGAACAAATAC
ATGGGATTAACTCAGTTTGAACTAACTGGACACAGTGTGTTTGATTTTACTCATCCATGTGACCATGAGG
AAATGAGAGAAATGCTTACACACAGAAATGGCCTTGTGAAAAAGGGTAAAGAACAAAACACACAGCGAAG
CTTTTTTCTCAGAATGAAGTGTACCCTAACTAGCCGAGGAAGAACTATGAACATAAAGTCTGCAACATGG
AAGGTATTGCACTGCACAGGCCACATTCACGTATATGATACCAACAGTAACCAACCTCAGTGTGGGTATA
AGAAACCACCTATGACCTGCTTGGTGCTGATTTGTGAACCCATTCCTCACCCATCAAATATTGAAATTCC
TTTAGATAGCAAGACTTTCCTCAGTCGACACAGCCTGGATATGAAATTTTCTTATTGTGATGAAAGAATT
ACCGAATTGATGGGATATGAGCCAGAAGAACTTTTAGGCCGCTCAATTTATGAATATTATCATGCTTTGG
ACTCTGATCATCTGACCAAAACTCATCATGATATGTTTACTAAAGGACAAGTCACCACAGGACAGTACAG
GATGCTTGCCAAAAGAGGTGGATATGTCTGGGTTGAAACTCAAGCAACTGTCATATATAACACCAAGAAT
TCTCAACCACAGTGCATTGTATGTGTGAATTACGTTGTGAGTGGTATTATTCAGCACGACTTGATTTTCT
CCCTTCAACAAACAGAATGTGTCCTTAAACCGGTTGAATCTTCAGATATGAAAATGACTCAGCTATTCAC
CAAAGTTGAATCAGAAGATACAAGTAGCCTCTTTGACAAACTTAAGAAGGAACCTGATGCTTTAACTTTG
CTGGCCCCAGCCGCTGGAGACACAATCATATCTTTAGATTTTGGCAGCAACGACACAGAAACTGATGACC
AGCAACTTGAGGAAGTACCATTATATAATGATGTAATGCTCCCCTCACCCAACGAAAAATTACAGAATAT
AAATTTGGCAATGTCTCCATTACCCACCGCTGAAACGCCAAAGCCACTTCGAAGTAGTGCTGACCCTGCA
CTCAATCAAGAAGTTGCATTAAAATTAGAACCAAATCCAGAGTCACTGGAACTTTCTTTTACCATGCCCC
AGATTCAGGATCAGACACCTAGTCCTTCCGATGGAAGCACTAGACAAAGTTCACCTGAGCCTAATAGTCC
CAGTGAATATTGTTTTTATGTGGATAGTGATATGGTCAATGAATTCAAGTTGGAATTGGTAGAAAAACTT
TTTGCTGAAGACACAGAAGCAAAGAACCCATTTTCTACTCAGGACACAGATTTAGACTTGGAGATGTTAG
CTCCCTATATCCCAATGGATGATGACTTCCAGTTACGTTCCTTCGATCAGTTGTCACCATTAGAAAGCAG
TTCCGCAAGCCCTGAAAGCGCAAGTCCTCAAAGCACAGTTACAGTATTCCAGCAGACTCAAATACAAGAA
CCTACTGCTAATGCCACCACTACCACTGCCACCACTGATGAATTAAAAACAGTGACAAAAGACCGTATGG
AAGACATTAAAATATTGATTGCATCTCCATCTCCTACCCACATACATAAAGAAACTACTAGTGCCACATC
ATCACCATATAGAGATACTCAAAGTCGGACAGCCTCACCAAACAGAGCAGGAAAAGGAGTCATAGAACAG
ACAGAAAAATCTCATCCAAGAAGCCCTAACGTGTTATCTGTCGCTTTGAGTCAAAGAACTACAGTTCCTG
AGGAAGAACTAAATCCAAAGATACTAGCTTTGCAGAATGCTCAGAGAAAGCGAAAAATGGAACATGATGG
TTCACTTTTTCAAGCAGTAGGAATTGGAACATTATTACAGCAGCCAGACGATCATGCAGCTACTACATCA
CTTTCTTGGAAACGTGTAAAAGGATGCAAATCTAGTGAACAGAATGGAATGGAGCAAAAGACAATTATTT
TAATACCCTCTGATTTAGCATGTAGACTGCTGGGGCAATCAATGGATGAAAGTGGATTACCACAGCTGAC
CAGTTATGATTGTGAAGTTAATGCTCCTATACAAGGCAGCAGAAACCTACTGCAGGGTGAAGAATTACTC
AGAGCTTTGGATCAAGTTAACTGACAATTCTGCAGATATCCATCACACTGGCGGCCGCTCGAGCATGCAT
CTAGAGGGCCCTATTCTATAGTGTCACCTAAATGCTAGAGCTCGCTGATCAGCCTCGACTGTGCCTTCTA
GTTGCCAGCCATCTGTTGTTTGCCCCTCCCCCGTGCCTTCCTTGACCCTGGAAGGTGCCACTCCCACTGT
CCTTTCCTAATAAAATGAGGAAATTGCATCGCATTGTCTGAGTAGGTGTCATTCTATTCTGGGGGGTGGG
GTGGGGCAGGACAGCAAGGGGGAGGATTGGGAAGACAATAGCAGGCATGCTGGGGATGCGGTGGGCTCTA
TGGCTTCTGAGGCGGAAAGAACCAGCTGGGGCTCTAGGGGGTATCCCC
[124 nt withheld, positions 4529-4652]
C
[91 nt withheld, positions 4654-4744]
A
[49 nt withheld, positions 4746-4794]
CCTTTGACGTTGGAGTCCACGTTCTTT
[37 nt withheld, positions 4822-4858]
ACCCTATCTCGGTCTATTCTTTTGATTTATAAGGGATTTTGCCGATTTCGGCCTATTGGTTAAAAAATGA
GCTGATTTAACAAAAATTTAACGCGAATTAATTCTGTGGAATGTGTGTCAGTTAGGGTGTGGAAAGTCCC
CAGGCTCCCCAGCAGGCAGAAGTATGCAAAGCATGCATCTCAATTAGTCAGCAACCAGGTGTGGAAAGTC
CCCAGGCTCCCCAGCAGGCAGAAGTATGCAAAGCATGCATCTCAATTAGTCAGCAACCATAGTCCCGCCC
CTAACTCCGCCCATCCCGCCCCTAACTCCGCCCAGTTCCGCCCATTCTCCGCCCCATGGCTGACTAATTT
TTTTTATTTATGCAGAGGCCGAGGCCGCCTCTGCCTCTGAGCTATTCCAGAAGTAGTGAGGAGGCTTTTT
TGGAGGCCTAGGCTTTTGCAAAAAGCTCCCGGGAGCTTGTATATCCATTTTCGGATCTGATCAAGAGACA
GGATGAGGATCGTTTCGCATGATTGAACAAGATGGATTGCACGCAGGTTCTCCGGCCGCTTGGGTGGAGA
GGCTATTCGGCTATGACTGGGCACAACAGACAATCGGCTGCTCTGATGCCGCCGTGTTCCGGCTGTCAGC
GCAGGGGCGCCCGGTTCTTTTTGTCAAGACCGACCTGTCCGGTGCCCTGAATGAACTGCAGGACGAGGCA
GCGCGGCTATCGTGGCTGGCCACGACGGGCGTTCCTTGCGCAGCTGTGCTCGACGTTGTCACTGAAGCGG
GAAGGGACTGGCTGCTATTGGGCGAAGTGCCGGGGCAGGATCTCCTGTCATCTCACCTTGCTCCTGCCGA
GAAAGTATCCATCATGGCTGATGCAATGCGGCGGCTGCATACGCTTGATCCGGCTACCTGCCCATTCGAC
CACCAAGCGAAACATCGCATCGAGCGAGCACGTACTCGGATGGAAGCCGGTCTTGTCGATCAGGATGATC
TGGACGAAGAGCATCAGGGGCTCGCGCCAGCCGAACTGTTCGCCAGGCTCAAGGCGCGCATGCCCGACGG
CGAGGATCTCGTCGTGACCCATGGCGATGCCTGCTTGCCGAATATCATGGTGGAAAATGGCCGCTTTTCT
GGATTCATCGACTGTGGCCGGCTGGGTGTGGCGGACCGCTATCAGGACATAGCGTTGGCTACCCGTGATA
TTGCTGAAGAGCTTGGCGGCGAATGGGCTGACCGCTTCCTCGTGCTTTACGGTATCGCCGCTCCCGATTC
GCAGCGCATCGCCTTCTATCGCCTTCTTGACGAGTTCTTCTGAGCGGGACTCTGGGGTTCGAAATGACCG
ACCAAGCGACGCCCAACCTGCCATCACGAGATTTCGATTCCACCGCCGCCTTCTATGAAAGGTTGGGCTT
CGGAATCGTTTTCCGGGACGCCGGCTGGATGATCCTCCAGCGCGGGGATCTCATGCTGGAGTTCTTCGCC
CACCCCAACTTGTTTATTGCAGCTTATAATGGTTACAAATAAAGCAATAGCATCACAAATTTCACAAATA
AAGCATTTTTTTCACTGCATTCTAGTTGTGGTTTGTCCAAACTCATCAATGTATCTTATCATGTCTGTAT
ACCGTCGACCTCTAGCTAGAGCTTGGCGTAATCATGGTCATAGCTGTTTCCTGTGTGAAATTGTTATCCG
CTCACAATTCCACACAACATACGAGCCGGAAGCATAAAGTGTAAAGCCTGGGGTGCCTAATGAGTGAGCT
AACTCACATTAATTGCGTTGCGCTCACTGCCCGCTTTCCAGTCGGGAAACCTGTCGTGCCAGCTGCATTA
ATGAATCGGCCAACGCGCGGGGAGAGGCGGTTTGCGTATTGGGCGCTCTTCCGCTTCCTCGCTCACTGAC
TCGCTGCGCTCGGTCGTTCGGCTGCGGCGAGCGGTATCAGCTCACTCAAAGGCGGTAATACGGTTATCCA
CAGAATCAGGGGATAACGCAGGAAAGAACATGTGAGCAAAAGGCCAGCAAAAGGCCAGGAACCGTAAAAA
GGCCGCGTTGCTGGCGTTTTTCCATAGGCTCCGCCCCCCTGACGAGCATCACAAAAATCGACGCTCAAGT
CAGAGGTGGCGAAACCCGACAGGACTATAAAGATACCAGGCGTTTCCCCCTGGAAGCTCCCTCGTGCGCT
CTCCTGTTCCGACCCTGCCGCTTACCGGATACCTGTCCGCCTTTCTCCCTTCGGGAAGCGTGGCGCTTTC
TCATAGCTCACGCTGTAGGTATCTCAGTTCGGTGTAGGTCGTTCGCTCCAAGCTGGGCTGTGTGCACGAA
CCCCCCGTTCAGCCCGACCGCTGCGCCTTATCCGGTAACTATCGTCTTGAGTCCAACCCGGTAAGACACG
ACTTATCGCCACTGGCAGCAGCCACTGGTAACAGGATTAGCAGAGCGAGGTATGTAGGCGGTGCTACAGA
GTTCTTGAAGTGGTGGCCTAACTACGGCTACACTAGAAGAACAGTATTTGGTATCTGCGCTCTGCTGAAG
CCAGTTACCTTCGGAAAAAGAGTTGGTAGCTCTTGATCCGGCAAACAAACCACCGCTGGTAGCGGTGGTT
TTTTTGTTTGCAAGCAGCAGATTACGCGCAGAAAAAAAGGATCTCAAGAAGATCCTTTGATCTTTTCTAC
GGGGTCTGACGCTCAGTGGAACGAAAACTCACGTTAAGGGATTTTGGTCATGAGATTATCAAAAAGGATC
TTCACCTAGATCCTTTTAAATTAAAAATGAAGTTTTAAATCAATCTAAAGTATATATGAGTAAACTTGGT
CTGACAGTTACCAATGCTTAATCAGTGAGGCACCTATCTCAGCGATCTGTCTATTTCGTTCATCCATAGT
TGCCTGACTCCCCGTCGTGTAGATAACTACGATACGGGAGGGCTTACCATCTGGCCCCAGTGCTGCAATG
ATACCGCGAGACCCACGCTCACCGGCTCCAGATTTATCAGCAATAAACCAGCCAGCCGGAAGGGCCGAGC
GCAGAAGTGGTCCTGCAACTTTATCCGCCTCCATCCAGTCTATTAATTGTTGCCGGGAAGCTAGAGTAAG
TAGTTCGCCAGTTAATAGTTTGCGCAACGTTGTTGCCATTGCTACAGGCATCGTGGTGTCACGCTCGTCG
TTTGGTATGGCTTCATTCAGCTCCGGTTCCCAACGATCAAGGCGAGTTACATGATCCCCCATGTTGTGCA
AAAAAGCGGTTAGCTCCTTCGGTCCTCCGATCGTTGTCAGAAGTAAGTTGGCCGCAGTGTTATCACTCAT
GGTTATGGCAGCACTGCATAATTCTCTTACTGTCATGCCATCCGTAAGATGCTTTTCTGTGACTGGTGAG
TACTCAACCAAGTCATTCTGAGAATAGTGTATGCGGCGACCGAGTTGCTCTTGCCCGGCGTCAATACGGG
ATAATACCGCGCCACATAGCAGAACTTTAAAAGTGCTCATCATTGGAAAACGTTCTTCGGGGCGAAAACT
CTCAAGGATCTTACCGCTGTTGAGATCCAGTTCGATGTAACCCACTCGTGCACCCAACTGATCTTCAGCA
TCTTTTACTTTCACCAGCGTTTCTGGGTGAGCAAAAACAGGAAGGCAAAATGCCGCAAAAAAGGGAATAA
GGGCGACACGGAAATGTTGAATACTCATACTCTTCCTTTTTCAATATTATTGAAGCATTTATCAGGGTTA
TTGTCTCATGAGCGGATACATATTTGAATGTATTTAGAAAAATAAACAAATAGGGGTTCCGCGCACATTT
CCCCGAAAAGTGCCACCTGACG
